Addgene plasmid #64214: Cry2 mCherry PGK-1 in pcDNA3.1
Purpose: mCherry fused between Cry2 and PGK-1 to study cell migration
Depositing lab: Narasimhan Gautam. Publication: Subcellular optogenetic inhibition of G proteins generates signaling gradients and cell migration. O'Neill PR, Gautam N. Mol Biol Cell. 2014 Aug 1;25(15):2305-14. doi: 10.1091/mbc.E14-04-0870. Epub 2014 Jun 11. PubMed 24920824.
Backbone
  Vector backbone: pcDNA3.1
  Backbone manufacturer: Invitrogen
  Backbone size w/o insert (bp): 5428
  Total vector size (bp): 8896
  Vector type: Mammalian Expression
  Selectable markers: Neomycin (select with G418)
Growth in bacteria
  Bacterial resistance: Ampicillin, 100 μg/mL
  Growth temperature: 37°C
  Growth strain: Top10
  Copy number: High Copy
Gene/Insert 1
  Gene/Insert name: Cry2 PHR (alt name: Cryptochrome 2)
  Species: A. thaliana (mustard weed)
  Insert size (bp): 1494
  Entrez Gene: CRY2 (a.k.a. AT1G04400, AT-PHH1, ATCRY2, CRYPTOCHROME 2 APOPROTEIN, F19P19.14, F19P19_14, FHA, PHH1, cryptochrome 2)
  Promoter: CMV
  Tag / fusion protein: mcherry (C terminal on insert)
  Cloning method: Restriction Enzyme; 5′ cloning site NheI (not destroyed); 3′ cloning site SmaI (destroyed during cloning)
  Sequencing primers: 5′ T7; 3′ na
Gene/Insert 2
  Gene/Insert name: PGK1 (alt name: PGKA; MIG10)
  Species: H. sapiens (human)
  Insert size (bp): 1254
  GenBank ID: NM_000291.3
  Entrez Gene: PGK1 (a.k.a. HEL-S-68p, MIG10, PGKA)
  Cloning method: Restriction Enzyme; 5′ cloning site KpnI (not destroyed); 3′ cloning site XbaI (not destroyed)
  Sequencing primers: 5′ na; 3′ BGH
Terms and licenses: Academic/Nonprofit Terms; Industry Terms: Not Available to Industry
Depositor comments: PGK1 is cloned within the KpnI and XbaI sites
How to cite: Cry2 mCherry PGK-1 in pcDNA3.1 was a gift from Narasimhan Gautam (Addgene plasmid # 64214 ; http://n2t.net/addgene:64214 ; RRID:Addgene_64214)
