[The description below was written by a language model from this plasmid's Addgene catalogue record.]
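Description:
Cry2 mCherry PGK-1 in pcDNA3.1 is a mammalian expression plasmid of about 8.9 kb built on the Invitrogen pcDNA3.1 backbone. It is maintained as a high-copy plasmid in E. coli under ampicillin selection, and it carries a neomycin resistance marker so that transfected mammalian cells can be selected with G418. No feature table accompanies the record, so other backbone elements are not itemised. The use of T7 and BGH sequencing primers is consistent with the usual pcDNA3.1 layout, in which a T7 promoter site and a BGH polyadenylation signal flank the cloning region.

The payload is a three-part fusion driven by the CMV promoter. At the N-terminus is the photolyase homology region (PHR) of Arabidopsis thaliana cryptochrome 2 (about 1.5 kb), cloned from NheI to a destroyed SmaI site. mCherry follows as a C-terminal fusion to Cry2, and human phosphoglycerate kinase 1 (PGK1, about 1.25 kb) is inserted between the KpnI and XbaI sites, placing the red fluorescent protein between the two partners. Cry2 PHR is a blue-light-sensitive optogenetic module that, on illumination, binds its partner CIBN and can also oligomerise. It is commonly used to recruit a fused protein to a chosen subcellular site where an anchored CIBN construct is present. mCherry allows the fusion's location to be followed by imaging.

The stated purpose is the study of cell migration, and the associated work concerns subcellular optogenetic control of G protein signalling to generate signalling gradients. The record does not say what specific role the PGK1 fusion plays in those experiments, nor which partner construct it is paired with.
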