>Addgene plasmid #64214 | Cry2 mCherry PGK-1 in pcDNA3.1 | depositor partial sequence | sequence record 107785 | PGK1
CNNNNNNNNNGGNCGCCACTCCACCGGCGGCATGGACGAGCTGTACAAGGGTACCATGTCGCTTTCTAAC
AAGCTGACGCTGGACAAGCTGGACGTTAAAGGGAAGCGGGTCGTTATGAGAGTCGACTTCAATGTTCCTA
TGAAGAACAACCAGATAACAAACAACCAGAGGATTAAGGCTGCTGTCCCAAGCATCAAATTCTGCTTGGA
CAATGGAGCCAAGTCGGTAGTCCTTATGAGCCACCTAGGCCGGCCTGATGGTGTGCCCATGCCTGACAAG
TACTCCTTAGAGCCAGTTGCTGTAGAACTCAAATCTCTGCTGGGCAAGGATGTTCTGTTCTTGAAGGACT
GTGTAGGCCCAGAAGTGGAGAAAGCCTGTGCCAACCCAGCTGCTGGGTCTGTCATCCTGCTGGAGAACCT
CCGCTTTCATGTGGAGGAAGAAGGGAAGGGAAAAGATGCTTCTGGGAACAAGGTTAAAGCCGAGCCAGCC
AAAATAGAAGCTTTCCGAGCTTCACTTTCCAAGCTAGGGGATGTCTATGTCAATGATGCTTTTGGCACTG
CTCACAGAGCCCACAGCTCCATGGTAGGAGTCAATCTGCCACAGAAGGCTGGTGGGTTTTTGATGAAGAA
GGAGCTGAACTACTTTGCAAAGGCCTTGGAGAGCCCAGAGCGACCCTTCCTGGCCATCCTGGGCGGAGCT
AAAGTTGCAGACAAGATCCAGCTCATCAATAATATGCTGGACAAAGTCAATGAGATGATTATTGGTGGTG
GAATGGCTTTTACCTTCCTTAAAGGTGCTCACAACATGGAGATTGGCACTTCTCTGTTTTGATGAAGAGG
GAGCCTAGATTGTCAAAGACCTAATGTCCAAAGCTGAGAAGAATGGTGTGAAGATTACCTTGCTCTGTTG
ACTTTGTCACTGCTGACAAGTTTGATGAGAATGCCAAGACTGGCCAAGCCACTGGTGGCCTTCTTGCATA
CTGCTGGCTGGAATGGGCTTGACTGGGGTCTGGAAAGCAGCAAGAAGTATGCCTGAGGCTTGTCCANTNN
GCTANNNATTGTGGTGNAATGGNCTTNGTGGNGGTATTTTGAATGGGNAAGCTTTCTTGCCTCGGGNACN
