>Addgene plasmid #64214 | Cry2 mCherry PGK-1 in pcDNA3.1 | addgene partial sequence | sequence record 111732 | BGH-rev 5'-TAGAAGGCACAGTCGAGG-3'
TAATATTGCTGAGAGCATCCACCCCAGGAAGGACTTTACCTTCCAGGAGCTCCAAACTGGCACCACCCCC
AGTGCTCACATGGCTGACTTTATCCTCCGTGTTCCATTTGGCACAGCAAGTGGCAGTGTCTCCACCACCT
ATGATGGTGATGCAGCCCCTAGAAGTGGCTTTCACCACCTCATCCATGAGAGCTTTGGTTCCCCGGGCAA
AAGCTTCCCATTCAAATACCCCCACAGGACCATTCCACACAATCTGCTTAGCCCGAGTGACAGCCTCAGC
ATACTTCTTGCTGCTTTCAGGACCACAGTCCAAGCCCATCCAGCCAGCAGGTATGCCAGAAGCCACAGTG
GCTTGGCCAGTCTTGGCATTCTCATCAAACTTGTCAGCAGTGACAAAGTCAACAGGCAAGGTAATCTTCA
CACCATTCTTCTCAGCTTTGGACATTAGGTCTTTGACAATCTTGGCTCCCTCTTCATCAAACAGAGAAGT
GCCAATCTCCATGTTGTTGAGCACCTTAAGGAAGGTAAAAGCCATTCCACCACCAATAATCATCTCATTG
ACTTTGTCCAGCATATTATTGATGAGCTGGATCTTGTCTGCAACTTTAGCTCCGCCCAGGATGGCCAGGA
AGGGTCGCTCTGGGCTCTCCAAGGCCTTTGCAAAGTAGTTCAGCTCCTTCTTCATCAAAAACCCACCAGC
CTTCTGTGGCAGATTGACTCCTACCATGGAGCTGTGGGCTCTGTGAGCAGTGCCAAAAGCATCATTGACA
TAGACATCCCCTAGCTTGGAAAGTGAAGCTCGGAAAGCTTCTATTTTGGCTGGCTCGGCTTTAACCTTGT
TCCCAGAAGCATCTTTTCCCTTCCCTTCTTCCTCCACATGAAAGCGGAGGTTCTCCAGCAGGATGACAGA
CCCAGCAGCTGGGTTGGCACAGGCTTTCTCCACTTCTGGGCCTACACAGTCCTTCAAGAACAGAACATCC
TTGCCCAGCAGAGATTTGAGTTCTACAGCAACTGGCTCTAAGGAGTACTTGTCAGGCATGGGCACACCAT
CAGGGC
