>Addgene plasmid #64214 | Cry2 mCherry PGK-1 in pcDNA3.1 | addgene partial sequence | sequence record 111824 | CMV-F 5'-CGCAAATGGGCGGTAGGCGTG-3'
GCTCTCTGGCTACTAGAGAACCCACTGCTTACTGGCTTATCGAAATTAATACGACTCACTATAGGGAGAC
CCAAGCTGGCTAGCGCTACCGGACTCAGATCTCGAGGCCACCATGAAGATGGACAAAAAGACTATAGTTT
GGTTTAGAAGAGACCTAAGGATTGAGGATAATCCTGCATTAGCAGCAGCTGCTCACGAAGGATCTGTTTT
TCCTGTCTTCATTTGGTGTCCTGAAGAAGAAGGACAGTTTTATCCTGGAAGAGCTTCAAGATGGTGGATG
AAACAATCACTTGCTCACTTATCTCAATCCTTGAAGGCTCTTGGATCTGACCTCACTTTAATCAAAACCC
ACAACACGATTTCAGCGATCTTGGATTGTATCCGCGTTACCGGTGCTACAAAAGTCGTCTTTAACCACCT
CTATGATCCTGTTTCGTTAGTTCGGGACCATACCGTAAAGGAGAAGCTGGTGGAACGTGGGATCTCTGTG
CAAAGCTACAATGGAGATCTATTGTATGAACCGTGGGAGATATACTGCGAAAAGGGCAAACCTTTTACGA
GTTTCAATTCTTACTGGAAGAAATGCTTAGATATGTCGATTGAATCCGTTATGCTTCCTCCTCCTTGGCG
GTTGATGCCAATAACTGCAGCGGCTGAAGCGATTTGGGCGTGTTCGATTGAAGAACTAGGGCTGGAGAAT
GAGGCCGAGAAACCGAGCAATGCGTTGTTAACTAGAGCTTGGTCTCCAGGATGGAGCAATGCTGATAAGT
TACTAAATGAGTTCATCGAGAAGCAGTTGATAGATTATGCAAAGAACAGCAAGAAAGTTGTTGGGAATTC
TACTTCACTACTTTCTCCGTATCTCCATTTCGGGGAAATAAGCGTCAGACACGTTTTCCAGTGTGCCCGG
ATGAAACAAATTATATGGGCAAGAGATAAGAACAGTGAAGGAGAAGAAAGTGCAGATCTTTTTCTTAGGG
GAATCGGTTTAAGAGAGTATTC
