>Addgene plasmid #64214 | Cry2 mCherry PGK-1 in pcDNA3.1 | addgene partial sequence | sequence record 112572 | mCherry-F 5'-ccccgtaatgcagaagaaga-3'
GGATGTACCCCGAGGACGGCGCCCTGAAGGGCGAGATCAAGCAGAGGCTGAAGCTGAAGGACGGCGGCCA
CTACGACGCTGAGGTCAAGACCACCTACAAGGCCAAGAAGCCCGTGCAGCTGCCCGGCGCCTACAACGTC
AACATCAAGTTGGACATCACCTCCCACAACGAGGACTACACCATCGTGGAACAGTACGAACGCGCCGAGG
GCCGCCACTCCACCGGCGGCATGGACGAGCTGTACAAGGGTACCATGTCGCTTTCTAACAAGCTGACGCT
GGACAAGCTGGACGTTAAAGGGAAGCGGGTCGTTATGAGAGTCGACTTCAATGTTCCTATGAAGAACAAC
CAGATAACAAACAACCAGAGGATTAAGGCTGCTGTCCCAAGCATCAAATTCTGCTTGGACAATGGAGCCA
AGTCGGTAGTCCTTATGAGCCACCTAGGCCGGCCTGATGGTGTGCCCATGCCTGACAAGTACTCCTTAGA
GCCAGTTGCTGTAGAACTCAAATCTCTGCTGGGCAAGGATGTTCTGTTCTTGAAGGACTGTGTAGGCCCA
GAAGTGGAGAAAGCCTGTGCCAACCCAGCTGCTGGGTCTGTCATCCTGCTGGAGAACCTCCGCTTTCATG
TGGAGGAAGAAGGGAAGGGAAAAGATGCTTCTGGGAACAAGGTTAAAGCCGAGCCAGCCAAAATAGAAGC
TTTCCGAGCTTCACTTTCCAAGCTAGGGGATGTCTATGTCAATGATGCTTTTGGCACTGCTCACAGAGCC
CACAGCTCCATGGTAGGAGTCAATCTGCCACAGAAGGCTGGTGGGTTTTTGATGAAGAAGGAGCTGAACT
ACTTTGCAAAGGCCTTGGAGAGCCCAGAG
